Addgene plasmid #142271: TFORF0478
Purpose: Lentiviral vector for overexpressing transcription factor ORFs with unique 24-bp barcodes. Barcodes facilitate identification of transcription factors in pooled screens.
Depositing lab: Feng Zhang. Depositing organization: Broad Institute. Publication: A transcription factor atlas of directed differentiation. Joung J, Ma S, Tay T, Geiger-Schuller KR, Kirchgatterer PC, Verdine VK, Guo B, Arias-Garcia MA, Allen WE, Singh A, Kuksenko O, Abudayyeh OO, Gootenberg JS, Fu Z, Macrae RK, Buenrostro JD, Regev A, Zhang F. Cell. 2023 Jan 5;186(1):209-229.e26. doi: 10.1016/j.cell.2022.11.026. PubMed 36608654.
Backbone
  Vector backbone: pLX_TRC317
  Backbone manufacturer: Broad Institute Genetic Perturbation Platform
  Backbone size w/o insert (bp): 8264
  Vector type: Mammalian Expression, Lentiviral
  Selectable markers: Puromycin
Growth in bacteria
  Bacterial resistance: Ampicillin, 100 μg/mL
  Growth temperature: 30°C
  Growth strain: NEB Stable
  Copy number: High Copy
Gene/Insert
  Gene/Insert name: ZNF222
  Species: H. sapiens (human)
  Insert size (bp): 1457
  Entrez Gene: ZNF222
  Promoter: EF1a
  Cloning method: Unknown
  Sequencing primers: 5′ GGGTGGAGACTGAAGTTAGGCCAG; 3′ CACATAGCGTAAAAGGAGCAACATAG
Terms and licenses: Academic/Nonprofit Terms; Industry Terms: Not Available to Industry
Depositor comments: NM_013360,ENST00000187879 . The transcription factor ORF portion of this plasmid was synthesized by Genewiz. Please test multiple small colonies in case of plasmid recombination. To make this collection available in a timely manner, a portion of this collection was not fully sequenced by Addgene. If an Addgene verified full plasmid sequence is not available, please contact us prior to placing an order to request the full sequence.
How to cite: TFORF0478 was a gift from Feng Zhang (Addgene plasmid # 142271 ; http://n2t.net/addgene:142271 ; RRID:Addgene_142271)
