[The description below was written by a language model from this plasmid's Addgene catalogue record and pLannotate feature annotations shown in this document.]
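Description:
TFORF0478 is a third-generation-style, self-inactivating lentiviral expression plasmid built on the pLX_TRC317 backbone, carrying the human zinc-finger transcription factor ZNF222 as its open reading frame. It belongs to a barcoded transcription factor ORF collection in which each construct bears a unique 24-bp barcode, so that the identity of the overexpressed factor can be read out in pooled screens. In bacteria the plasmid is maintained through a high-copy ColE1/pUC-type origin and selected with ampicillin via β-lactamase. An f1 origin and remnants of a lacZα/lac promoter cloning region flanked by T7 and T3 promoters are also present in the backbone. The depositor notes that the plasmid can recombine, a common issue with LTR-containing vectors.

The viral portion starts with an RSV promoter fused to a truncated HIV-1 5' LTR, which drives Tat-independent production of genomic RNA in packaging cells. It is followed by the Ψ packaging signal with a gag fragment and by the RRE for Rev-dependent nuclear export. Inside the transfer cassette, an SV40 early promoter/origin drives the puromycin N-acetyltransferase gene for selection of transduced mammalian cells, and a cPPT/CTS element aids nuclear import of the provirus. The strong constitutive EF-1α promoter then drives the synthesized ZNF222 ORF. The automated annotation labels only part of this region, as a fragment resembling a green monkey zinc-finger protein, which probably reflects homology among zinc-finger domains rather than a different insert. The barcode itself is not annotated in the feature table. A WPRE downstream enhances transcript expression, and the ΔU3 3' LTR makes the integrated provirus self-inactivating, with an SV40 polyadenylation signal beyond it. The construct is intended for stable ZNF222 overexpression, for example in directed-differentiation screens.
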