Features (pLannotate 1.2.2; 31 found; start..end, strand, type, name):
      5..231     +  promoter       RSV promoter: Rous sarcoma virus enhancer/promoter
    232..412     +  LTR            5' LTR (truncated): truncated 5' long terminal repeat (LTR) from HIV-1
    459..584     +  misc_feature   HIV-1 Ψ: packaging signal of human immunodeficiency virus type 1
    568..931     +  CDS            HIV-1 gag (fragment): gag protein from human immunodeficiency virus 1; gag
   1077..1310    +  misc_feature   RRE: The Rev response element (RRE) of HIV-1 allows for Rev-dependent mRNA export from the nucleus to the cytoplasm.
   1687..1713    +  CDS            Rev (fragment): human immunodeficiency virus 1 (HIV-1) Rev protein; rev; enhances nuclear export of unspliced and incompletely spliced viral mRNAs
   1720..1743    +  promoter       SV40 promoter (fragment): SV40 early promoter
   1744..1815    +  promoter       SV40 promoter (fragment): SV40 enhancer and early promoter
   1839..1974    +  rep_origin     SV40 ori: SV40 origin of replication
   2020..2616    +  CDS            PuroR (fragment): puromycin N-acetyltransferase; pac from Streptomyces; confers resistance to puromycin
   2665..2782    +  misc_feature   cPPT/CTS: central polypurine tract and central termination sequence of HIV-1
   2847..2913    +  CDS            small t antigen (fragment): SV40 (simian virus 40) small t antigen
   2920..4098    +  promoter       EF-1α promoter: strong constitutive promoter for human elongation factor EF-1α
   4115..4567    +  CDS            ZNFP_CHLAE (fragment): Experimental evidence at protein level: Swiss-Prot protein existence level 1. May be involved in transcriptional regulation. From Chlorocebus aethiops (Green monkey) (Cercopithecus aethiops).
   5483..5536    +  promoter       U6 promoter (fragment): RNA polymerase III promoter for human U6 snRNA
   5578..6166    +  misc_feature   WPRE: woodchuck hepatitis virus posttranscriptional regulatory element
   6217..6236    +  misc_feature   cPPT/CTS (fragment): central polypurine tract and central termination sequence of HIV-1
   6238..6471    +  LTR            3' LTR (ΔU3): self-inactivating 3' long terminal repeat (LTR) from HIV-1
   6549..6670    +  polyA_signal   SV40 poly(A) signal: SV40 polyadenylation signal
   6710..6845    +  rep_origin     SV40 ori: SV40 origin of replication
   6866..6884    -  promoter       T7 promoter: promoter for bacteriophage T7 RNA polymerase
   6892..7047    +  CDS            lacZα (fragment): LacZα fragment of β-galactosidase; lacZ fragment
   7052..7480    +  rep_origin     f1 ori (sequence partly withheld): f1 bacteriophage origin of replication; arrow indicates direction of (+) strand synthesis
   7533..7637    +  promoter       AmpR promoter: bla
   7638..8498    +  CDS            AmpR: β-lactamase; bla; confers resistance to ampicillin, carbenicillin, and related antibiotics
   8669..9257    +  rep_origin     ori: high-copy-number ColE1/pMB1/pBR322/pUC origin of replication
   9440..9532    +  CDS            lacI (fragment): lac repressor; lacI; The lac repressor binds to the lac operator to inhibit transcription in E. coli. This inhibition can be relieved by adding lactose or isopropyl-β-D-thiogalactopyranoside (IPTG).
   9545..9566    +  protein_bind   CAP binding site: CAP binding activates transcription in the presence of cAMP. E. coli catabolite activator protein
   9581..9611    +  promoter       lac promoter: promoter for the E. coli lac operon
   9619..9635    +  protein_bind   lac operator: The lac repressor binds to the lac operator to inhibit transcription in E. coli. This inhibition can be relieved by adding lactose or isopropyl-β-D-thiogalactopyranoside (IPTG). lac repressor encoded by lacI
   9680..9698    +  promoter       T3 promoter: promoter for bacteriophage T3 RNA polymerase
>Addgene plasmid #142271 | TFORF0478 | addgene full sequence | sequence record 454958 | Addgene NGS Result
TTAATGTAGTCTTATGCAATACTCTTGTAGTCTTGCAACATGGTAACGATGAGTTAGCAACATGCCTTAC
AAGGAGAGAAAAAGCACCGTGCATGCCGATTGGTGGAAGTAAGGTGGTACGATCGTGCCTTATTAGGAAG
GCAACAGACGGGTCTGACATGGATTGGACGAACCACTGAATTGCCGCATTGCAGAGATATTGTATTTAAG
TGCCTAGCTCGATACATAAACGGGTCTCTCTGGTTAGACCAGATCTGAGCCTGGGAGCTCTCTGGCTAAC
TAGGGAACCCACTGCTTAAGCCTCAATAAAGCTTGCCTTGAGTGCTTCAAGTAGTGTGTGCCCGTCTGTT
GTGTGACTCTGGTAACTAGAGATCCCTCAGACCCTTTTAGTCAGTGTGGAAAATCTCTAGCAGTGGCGCC
CGAACAGGGACTTGAAAGCGAAAGGGAAACCAGAGGAGCTCTCTCGACGCAGGACTCGGCTTGCTGAAGC
GCGCACGGCAAGAGGCGAGGGGCGGCGACTGGTGAGTACGCCAAAAATTTTGACTAGCGGAGGCTAGAAG
GAGAGAGATGGGTGCGAGAGCGTCAGTATTAAGCGGGGGAGAATTAGATCGCGATGGGAAAAAATTCGGT
TAAGGCCAGGGGGAAAGAAAAAATATAAATTAAAACATATAGTATGGGCAAGCAGGGAGCTAGAACGATT
CGCAGTTAATCCTGGCCTGTTAGAAACATCAGAAGGCTGTAGACAAATACTGGGACAGCTACAACCATCC
CTTCAGACAGGATCAGAAGAACTTAGATCATTATATAATACAGTAGCAACCCTCTATTGTGTGCATCAAA
GGATAGAGATAAAAGACACCAAGGAAGCTTTAGACAAGATAGAGGAAGAGCAAAACAAAAGTAAGACCAC
CGCACAGCAAGCGGCCGCTGATCTTCAGACCTGGAGGAGGAGATATGAGGGACAATTGGAGAAGTGAATT
ATATAAATATAAAGTAGTAAAAATTGAACCATTAGGAGTAGCACCCACCAAGGCAAAGAGAAGAGTGGTG
CAGAGAGAAAAAAGAGCAGTGGGAATAGGAGCTTTGTTCCTTGGGTTCTTGGGAGCAGCAGGAAGCACTA
TGGGCGCAGCGTCAATGACGCTGACGGTACAGGCCAGACAATTATTGTCTGGTATAGTGCAGCAGCAGAA
CAATTTGCTGAGGGCTATTGAGGCGCAACAGCATCTGTTGCAACTCACAGTCTGGGGCATCAAGCAGCTC
CAGGCAAGAATCCTGGCTGTGGAAAGATACCTAAAGGATCAACAGCTCCTGGGGATTTGGGGTTGCTCTG
GAAAACTCATTTGCACCACTGCTGTGCCTTGGAATGCTAGTTGGAGTAATAAATCTCTGGAACAGATTTG
GAATCACACGACCTGGATGGAGTGGGACAGAGAAATTAACAATTACACAAGCTTAATACACTCCTTAATT
GAAGAATCGCAAAACCAGCAAGAAAAGAATGAACAAGAATTATTGGAATTAGATAAATGGGCAAGTTTGT
GGAATTGGTTTAACATAACAAATTGGCTGTGGTATATAAAATTATTCATAATGATAGTAGGAGGCTTGGT
AGGTTTAAGAATAGTTTTTGCTGTACTTTCTATAGTGAATAGAGTTAGGCAGGGATATTCACCATTATCG
TTTCAGACCCACCTCCCAACCCCGAGGGGACCCATGCATTGCATCTCAATTAGTCAGCAACCAGGTGTGG
AAAGTCCCCAGGCTCCCCAGCAGGCAGAAGTATGCAAAGCATGCGTCTCAATTAGTCAGCAACCATAGTC
CCGCCCCTAACTCCGCCCATCCCGCCCCTAACTCCGCCCAGTTCCGCCCATTCTCCGCCCCATGGCTGAC
TAATTTTTTTTATTTATGCAGAGGCCGAGGCCGCCTCGGCCTCTGAGCTATTCCAGAAGTAGTGAGGAGG
CTTTTTTGGAGGCCTAGGCTTTTGCAAAAAGCTTTCTAGAGGTACCACCGGAGCTTACCATGACCGAGTA
CAAGCCCACGGTGCGCCTCGCCACCCGCGACGACGTCCCCAGGGCCGTACGCACCCTCGCCGCCGCGTTC
GCCGACTACCCCGCCACGCGCCACACCGTCGATCCGGACCGCCACATCGAGCGGGTCACCGAGCTGCAAG
AACTCTTCCTCACGCGCGTCGGGCTCGACATCGGCAAGGTGTGGGTCGCGGACGACGGCGCCGCCGTGGC
GGTCTGGACCACGCCGGAGAGCGTCGAAGCGGGGGCGGTGTTCGCCGAGATCGGCCCGCGCATGGCCGAG
TTGAGCGGTTCCCGGCTGGCCGCGCAGCAACAGATGGAAGGCCTCCTGGCGCCGCACCGGCCCAAGGAGC
CCGCGTGGTTCCTGGCCACCGTCGGCGTCTCGCCCGACCACCAGGGCAAGGGTCTGGGCAGCGCCGTCGT
GCTCCCCGGAGTGGAGGCGGCCGAGCGCGCCGGGGTGCCCGCCTTCCTGGAGACCTCCGCGCCCCGCAAC
CTCCCCTTCTACGAGCGGCTCGGCTTCACCGTCACCGCCGACGTCGAGGTGCCCGAAGGACCGCGCACCT
GGTGCATGACCCGCAAGCCCGGTGCCAGTTAACGAATTCTAGATCTTGAGACAAATGGCAGTATTCATCC
ACAATTTTAAAAGAAAAGGGGGGATTGGGGGGTACAGTGCAGGGGAAAGAATAGTAGACATAATAGCAAC
AGACATACAAACTAAAGAATTACAAAAACAAATTACAAAAATTCAAAATTTTCGGGTTTATTACAGGGAC
AGCAGAGATCCACTTTGGCGCCGGCTCGAGGCCTGCAGGTGCAAAGATGGATAAAGTTTTAAACAGAGAG
GAATCTTTGCAGCTAATGGACCTTCTAGGTCTTGAAAGGAGTGGGAATTGGCTCCGGTGCCCGTCAGTGG
GCAGAGCGCACATCGCCCACAGTCCCCGAGAAGTTGGGGGGAGGGGTCGGCAATTGAACCGGTGCCTAGA
GAAGGTGGCGCGGGGTAAACTGGGAAAGTGATGTCGTGTACTGGCTCCGCCTTTTTCCCGAGGGTGGGGG
AGAACCGTATATAAGTGCAGTAGTCGCCGTGAACGTTCTTTTTCGCAACGGGTTTGCCGCCAGAACACAG
GTAAGTGCCGTGTGTGGTTCCCGCGGGCCTGGCCTCTTTACGGGTTATGGCCCTTGCGTGCCTTGAATTA
CTTCCACCTGGCTGCAGTACGTGATTCTTGATCCCGAGCTTCGGGTTGGAAGTGGGTGGGAGAGTTCGAG
GCCTTGCGCTTAAGGAGCCCCTTCGCCTCGTGCTTGAGTTGAGGCCTGGCCTGGGCGCTGGGGCCGCCGC
GTGCGAATCTGGTGGCACCTTCGCGCCTGTCTCGCTGCTTTCGATAAGTCTCTAGCCATTTAAAATTTTT
GATGACCTGCTGCGACGCTTTTTTTCTGGCAAGATAGTCTTGTAAATGCGGGCCAAGATCTGCACACTGG
TATTTCGGTTTTTGGGGCCGCGGGCGGCGACGGGGCCCGTGCGTCCCAGCGCACATGTTCGGCGAGGCGG
GGCCTGCGAGCGCGGCCACCGAGAATCGGACGGGGGTAGTCTCAAGCTGGCCGGCCTGCTCTGGTGCCTG
GCCTCGCGCCGCCGTGTATCGCCCCGCCCTGGGCGGCAAGGCTGGCCCGGTCGGCACCAGTTGCGTGAGC
GGAAAGATGGCCGCTTCCCGGCCCTGCTGCAGGGAGCTCAAAATGGAGGACGCGGCGCTCGGGAGAGCGG
GCGGGTGAGTCACCCACACAAAGGAAAAGGGCCTTTCCGTCCTCAGCCGTCGCTTCATGTGACTCCACGG
AGTACCGGGCGCCGTCCAGGCACCTCGATTAGTTCTCGAGCTTTTGGAGTACGTCGTCTTTAGGTTGGGG
GGAGGGGTTTTATGCGATGGAGTTTCCCCACACTGAGTGGGTGGAGACTGAAGTTAGGCCAGCTTGGCAC
TTGATGTAATTCTCCTTGGAATTTGCCCTTTTTGAGTTTGGATCTTGGTTCATTCTCAAGCCTCAGACAG
TGGTTCAAAGTTTTTTTCTTCCATTTCAGGTGTCGTGAGGCTAGCACCGCCACCATGGCAAAGCTCTACG
AGGCAGTGACCTTCAAGGATGTGGCTGTGATCTTCACTGAGGAGGAGCTGGGGCTGCTGGACCCTGCCCA
GAGGAAGCTGTACCGAGATGTGATGCTTGAGAACTTCAGGAACCTGCTCTCAGTGGGAGGCAAGATCCAA
ACTGAGATGGAGACTGTTCCAGAAGCAGGAACACATGAAGAATTTTCCTGCAAGCAAATTTGGGAACAAA
TTGCAAGTGACTTAACCAGGTCTCAAGATACCACCATAAGTAACTCTCAGTTATTTGAACAAGATGACAA
CCCCTCCCAGATTAAAGCAAGACTATCTACAGTTCACACAAGAGAAAAACCTTTCCAGGGTGAAAATTGT
AAACAGTTCTTCAGTGATGTTTCCTTCTTTGATCTTCCTCAGCAGTTATATTCAGGAGAGAAGTCTCATA
CCTGTGATGAGTGTGGAAAAAGCTTCTGTTACATCTCAGCCCTTCATATTCATCAGAGGGTCCACATGGG
AGTGAAATGCTATAAGTGTGATGTGTGTGGTAAGGAATTTAGTCAGAGCTCACGTCTGCAAACTCATCAA
AGAGTCCACACTGGAGAGAAACCATTCAAATGTGAGCAGTGTGGGAAAGGCTTCAGATGTAGATCAGCAC
TTAAAGTTCATTGCAAATTACACATGAGAGAGAAACCTTATAATTGTGAGAAATGTGGGAAGGCTTTCAT
GCACAATTTCCAGCTTCAGAAACATCACAGAATTCATACTGGGGAGAAGCCATTCAAATGTGAAATATGT
GGTAAGAGCTTCTGTCTTAGGTCAAGTCTTAATAGGCATTGCATGGTCCACACAGCAGAGAAACTGTACA
AATCTGAAAAGTATGGAAGAGGTTTCATTGATAGGCTAGATTTGCATAAGCATCAGATGATTCATATGGG
ACAGAAACCATATAATTGTAAAGAATGTGGGAAGAGCTTCAAATGGTCCTCATATCTTTTGGTCCATCAA
CGAGTCCACACTGGAGAAAAGCCATACAAATGTGAGGAGTGTGGGAAGGGCTACATTAGTAAGTCAGGTC
TTGACTTCCACCATAGAACCCACACGGGAGAGAGATCTTATAACTGTGATAACTGCGGGAAGAGCTTTAG
ACATGCTTCTAGTATTTTGAATCATAAGAAACTCCACTGCCAAAGAAAGCCATTGAAATGTGAAGACTGT
GGAAAGAGGCTTGTATGCCGGTCATACTGTAAAGACCAACAAAGAGACCACAGTGGAGAAAACCCATCCA
AATGTGAGGACTGTGGGAAGCGCTACAAGAGGCGCTTGAATCTGGATATAATTTTATCATTATTTTTAAA
TGACATATAGTAATGAACTAGTCCGTAACTTGAAAGTATTTCGATTTCTTGGCTTTATATATCTTGTGGA
AAGGACGAGTCAACGGACATCGAGTGATATTGACGCGTTAAGTCGACAATCAACCTCTGGATTACAAAAT
TTGTGAAAGATTGACTGGTATTCTTAACTATGTTGCTCCTTTTACGCTATGTGGATACGCTGCTTTAATG
CCTTTGTATCATGCTATTGCTTCCCGTATGGCTTTCATTTTCTCCTCCTTGTATAAATCCTGGTTGCTGT
CTCTTTATGAGGAGTTGTGGCCCGTTGTCAGGCAACGTGGCGTGGTGTGCACTGTGTTTGCTGACGCAAC
CCCCACTGGTTGGGGCATTGCCACCACCTGTCAGCTCCTTTCCGGGACTTTCGCTTTCCCCCTCCCTATT
GCCACGGCGGAACTCATCGCCGCCTGCCTTGCCCGCTGCTGGACAGGGGCTCGGCTGTTGGGCACTGACA
ATTCCGTGGTGTTGTCGGGGAAATCATCGTCCTTTCCTTGGCTGCTCGCCTGTGTTGCCACCTGGATTCT
GCGCGGGACGTCCTTCTGCTACGTCCCTTCGGCCCTCAATCCAGCGGACCTTCCTTCCCGCGGCCTGCTG
CCGGCTCTGCGGCCTCTTCCGCGTCTTCGCCTTCGCCCTCAGACGAGTCGGATCTCCCTTTGGGCCGCCT
CCCCGCGTCGACTTTAAGACCAATGACTTACAAGGCAGCTGTAGATCTTAGCCACTTTTTAAAAGAAAAG
GGGGGACTGGAAGGGCTAATTCACTCCCAACGAAGACAAGATCTGCTTTTTGCTTGTACTGGGTCTCTCT
GGTTAGACCAGATCTGAGCCTGGGAGCTCTCTGGCTAACTAGGGAACCCACTGCTTAAGCCTCAATAAAG
CTTGCCTTGAGTGCTTCAAGTAGTGTGTGCCCGTCTGTTGTGTGACTCTGGTAACTAGAGATCCCTCAGA
CCCTTTTAGTCAGTGTGGAAAATCTCTAGCAGTACGTATAGTAGTTCATGTCATCTTATTATTCAGTATT
TATAACTTGCAAAGAAATGAATATCAGAGAGTGAGAGGAACTTGTTTATTGCAGCTTATAATGGTTACAA
ATAAAGCAATAGCATCACAAATTTCACAAATAAAGCATTTTTTTCACTGCATTCTAGTTGTGGTTTGTCC
AAACTCATCAATGTATCTTATCATGTCTGGCTCTAGCTATCCCGCCCCTAACTCCGCCCATCCCGCCCCT
AACTCCGCCCAGTTCCGCCCATTCTCCGCCCCATGGCTGACTAATTTTTTTTATTTATGCAGAGGCCGAG
GCCGCCTCGGCCTCTGAGCTATTCCAGAAGTAGTGAGGAGGCTTTTTTGGAGGCCTAGGGACGTACCCAA
TTCGCCCTATAGTGAGTCGTATTACGCGCGCTCACTGGCCGTCGTTTTACAACGTCGTGACTGGGAAAAC
CCTGGCGTTACCCAACTTAATCGCCTTGCAGCACATCCCCCTTTCGCCAGCTGGCGTAATAGCGAAGAGG
CCCGCACCGATCGCCCTTCCCAACAGTTGCGCAGCCTGAATGGCGAATGGG
[124 nt withheld, positions 7052-7175]
C
[91 nt withheld, positions 7177-7267]
A
[49 nt withheld, positions 7269-7317]
CCTTTGACGTTGGAGTCCACGTTCTTT
[37 nt withheld, positions 7345-7381]
ACCCTATCTCGGTCTATTCTTTTGATTTATAAGGGATTTTGCCGATTTCGGCCTATTGGTTAAAAAATGA
GCTGATTTAACAAAAATTTAACGCGAATTTTAACAAAATATTAACGCTTACAATTTAGGTGGCACTTTTC
GGGGAAATGTGCGCGGAACCCCTATTTGTTTATTTTTCTAAATACATTCAAATATGTATCCGCTCATGAG
ACAATAACCCTGATAAATGCTTCAATAATATTGAAAAAGGAAGAGTATGAGTATTCAACATTTCCGTGTC
GCCCTTATTCCCTTTTTTGCGGCATTTTGCCTTCCTGTTTTTGCTCACCCAGAAACGCTGGTGAAAGTAA
AAGATGCTGAAGATCAGTTGGGTGCACGAGTGGGTTACATCGAACTGGATCTCAACAGCGGTAAGATCCT
TGAGAGTTTTCGCCCCGAAGAACGTTTTCCAATGATGAGCACTTTTAAAGTTCTGCTATGTGGCGCGGTA
TTATCCCGTATTGACGCCGGGCAAGAGCAACTCGGTCGCCGCATACACTATTCTCAGAATGACTTGGTTG
AGTACTCACCAGTCACAGAAAAGCATCTTACGGATGGCATGACAGTAAGAGAATTATGCAGTGCTGCCAT
AACCATGAGTGATAACACTGCGGCCAACTTACTTCTGACAACGATCGGAGGACCGAAGGAGCTAACCGCT
TTTTTGCACAACATGGGGGATCATGTAACTCGCCTTGATCGTTGGGAACCGGAGCTGAATGAAGCCATAC
CAAACGACGAGCGTGACACCACGATGCCTGTAGCAATGGCAACAACGTTGCGCAAACTATTAACTGGCGA
ACTACTTACTCTAGCTTCCCGGCAACAATTAATAGACTGGATGGAGGCGGATAAAGTTGCAGGACCACTT
CTGCGCTCGGCCCTTCCGGCTGGCTGGTTTATTGCTGATAAATCTGGAGCCGGTGAGCGTGGGTCTCGCG
GTATCATTGCAGCACTGGGGCCAGATGGTAAGCCCTCCCGTATCGTAGTTATCTACACGACGGGGAGTCA
GGCAACTATGGATGAACGAAATAGACAGATCGCTGAGATAGGTGCCTCACTGATTAAGCATTGGTAACTG
TCAGACCAAGTTTACTCATATATACTTTAGATTGATTTAAAACTTCATTTTTAATTTAAAAGGATCTAGG
TGAAGATCCTTTTTGATAATCTCATGACCAAAATCCCTTAACGTGAGTTTTCGTTCCACTGAGCGTCAGA
CCCCGTAGAAAAGATCAAAGGATCTTCTTGAGATCCTTTTTTTCTGCGCGTAATCTGCTGCTTGCAAACA
AAAAAACCACCGCTACCAGCGGTGGTTTGTTTGCCGGATCAAGAGCTACCAACTCTTTTTCCGAAGGTAA
CTGGCTTCAGCAGAGCGCAGATACCAAATACTGTTCTTCTAGTGTAGCCGTAGTTAGGCCACCACTTCAA
GAACTCTGTAGCACCGCCTACATACCTCGCTCTGCTAATCCTGTTACCAGTGGCTGCTGCCAGTGGCGAT
AAGTCGTGTCTTACCGGGTTGGACTCAAGACGATAGTTACCGGATAAGGCGCAGCGGTCGGGCTGAACGG
GGGGTTCGTGCACACAGCCCAGCTTGGAGCGAACGACCTACACCGAACTGAGATACCTACAGCGTGAGCT
ATGAGAAAGCGCCACGCTTCCCGAAGGGAGAAAGGCGGACAGGTATCCGGTAAGCGGCAGGGTCGGAACA
GGAGAGCGCACGAGGGAGCTTCCAGGGGGAAACGCCTGGTATCTTTATAGTCCTGTCGGGTTTCGCCACC
TCTGACTTGAGCGTCGATTTTTGTGATGCTCGTCAGGGGGGCGGAGCCTATGGAAAAACGCCAGCAACGC
GGCCTTTTTACGGTTCCTGGCCTTTTGCTGGCCTTTTGCTCACATGTTCTTTCCTGCGTTATCCCCTGAT
TCTGTGGATAACCGTATTACCGCCTTTGAGTGAGCTGATACCGCTCGCCGCAGCCGAACGACCGAGCGCA
GCGAGTCAGTGAGCGAGGAAGCGGAAGAGCGCCCAATACGCAAACCGCCTCTCCCCGCGCGTTGGCCGAT
TCATTAATGCAGCTGGCACGACAGGTTTCCCGACTGGAAAGCGGGCAGTGAGCGCAACGCAATTAATGTG
AGTTAGCTCACTCATTAGGCACCCCAGGCTTTACACTTTATGCTTCCGGCTCGTATGTTGTGTGGAATTG
TGAGCGGATAACAATTTCACACAGGAAACAGCTATGACCATGATTACGCCAAGCGCGCAATTAACCCTCA
CTAAAGGGAACAAAAGCTGGAGCTGCAAGC
