>Addgene plasmid #142271 | TFORF0478 | depositor partial sequence | sequence record 278951 | Insert
ACCGCCACCATGGCAAAGCTCTACGAGGCAGTGACCTTCAAGGATGTGGCTGTGATCTTCACTGAGGAGG
AGCTGGGGCTGCTGGACCCTGCCCAGAGGAAGCTGTACCGAGATGTGATGCTTGAGAACTTCAGGAACCT
GCTCTCAGTGGGAGGCAAGATCCAAACTGAGATGGAGACTGTTCCAGAAGCAGGAACACATGAAGAATTT
TCCTGCAAGCAAATTTGGGAACAAATTGCAAGTGACTTAACCAGGTCTCAAGATACCACCATAAGTAACT
CTCAGTTATTTGAACAAGATGACAACCCCTCCCAGATTAAAGCAAGACTATCTACAGTTCACACAAGAGA
AAAACCTTTCCAGGGTGAAAATTGTAAACAGTTCTTCAGTGATGTTTCCTTCTTTGATCTTCCTCAGCAG
TTATATTCAGGAGAGAAGTCTCATACCTGTGATGAGTGTGGAAAAAGCTTCTGTTACATCTCAGCCCTTC
ATATTCATCAGAGGGTCCACATGGGAGTGAAATGCTATAAGTGTGATGTGTGTGGTAAGGAATTTAGTCA
GAGCTCACGTCTGCAAACTCATCAAAGAGTCCACACTGGAGAGAAACCATTCAAATGTGAGCAGTGTGGG
AAAGGCTTCAGATGTAGATCAGCACTTAAAGTTCATTGCAAATTACACATGAGAGAGAAACCTTATAATT
GTGAGAAATGTGGGAAGGCTTTCATGCACAATTTCCAGCTTCAGAAACATCACAGAATTCATACTGGGGA
GAAGCCATTCAAATGTGAAATATGTGGTAAGAGCTTCTGTCTTAGGTCAAGTCTTAATAGGCATTGCATG
GTCCACACAGCAGAGAAACTGTACAAATCTGAAAAGTATGGAAGAGGTTTCATTGATAGGCTAGATTTGC
ATAAGCATCAGATGATTCATATGGGACAGAAACCATATAATTGTAAAGAATGTGGGAAGAGCTTCAAATG
GTCCTCATATCTTTTGGTCCATCAACGAGTCCACACTGGAGAAAAGCCATACAAATGTGAGGAGTGTGGG
AAGGGCTACATTAGTAAGTCAGGTCTTGACTTCCACCATAGAACCCACACGGGAGAGAGATCTTATAACT
GTGATAACTGCGGGAAGAGCTTTAGACATGCTTCTAGTATTTTGAATCATAAGAAACTCCACTGCCAAAG
AAAGCCATTGAAATGTGAAGACTGTGGAAAGAGGCTTGTATGCCGGTCATACTGTAAAGACCAACAAAGA
GACCACAGTGGAGAAAACCCATCCAAATGTGAGGACTGTGGGAAGCGCTACAAGAGGCGCTTGAATCTGG
ATATAATTTTATCATTATTTTTAAATGACATATAGTAATGAACTAGTCCGTAACTTGAAAGTATTTCGAT
TTCTTGGCTTTATATATCTTGTGGAAAGGACGAGTCAACGGACATCGAGTGATATTG
