>Addgene plasmid #142271 | TFORF0478 | depositor partial sequence | sequence record 278952 | Barcode
GTCAACGGACATCGAGTGATATTG
